>Addgene plasmid #72259 | pCDH-CB-FLPe-P2A-tdTomato | depositor full sequence | sequence record 131837 | reconstructed, partially sequenced
ACGCGTGTAGTCTTATGCAATACTCTTGTAGTCTTGCAACATGGTAACGATGAGTTAGCAACATGCCTTA
CAAGGAGAGAAAAAGCACCGTGCATGCCGATTGGTGGAAGTAAGGTGGTACGATCGTGCCTTATTAGGAA
GGCAACAGACGGGTCTGACATGGATTGGACGAACCACTGAATTGCCGCATTGCAGAGATATTGTATTTAA
GTGCCTAGCTCGATACAATAAACGGGTCTCTCTGGTTAGACCAGATCTGAGCCTGGGAGCTCTCTGGCTA
ACTAGGGAACCCACTGCTTAAGCCTCAATAAAGCTTGCCTTGAGTGCTTCAAGTAGTGTGTGCCCGTCTG
TTGTGTGACTCTGGTAACTAGAGATCCCTCAGACCCTTTTAGTCAGTGTGGAAAATCTCTAGCAGTGGCG
CCCGAACAGGGACCTGAAAGCGAAAGGGAAACCAGAGCTCTCTCGACGCAGGACTCGGCTTGCTGAAGCG
CGCACGGCAAGAGGCGAGGGGCGGCGACTGGTGAGTACGCCAAAAATTTTGACTAGCGGAGGCTAGAAGG
AGAGAGATGGGTGCGAGAGCGTCAGTATTAAGCGGGGGAGAATTAGATCGCGATGGGAAAAAATTCGGTT
AAGGCCAGGGGGAAAGAAAAAATATAAATTAAAACATATAGTATGGGCAAGCAGGGAGCTAGAACGATTC
GCAGTTAATCCTGGCCTGTTAGAAACATCAGAAGGCTGTAGACAAATACTGGGACAGCTACAACCATCCC
TTCAGACAGGATCAGAAGAACTTAGATCATTATATAATACAGTAGCAACCCTCTATTGTGTGCATCAAAG
GATAGAGATAAAAGACACCAAGGAAGCTTTAGACAAGATAGAGGAAGAGCAAAACAAAAGTAAGACCACC
GCACAGCAAGCGGCCACTGATCTTCAGACCTGGAGGAGGAGATATGAGGGACAATTGGAGAAGTGAATTA
TATAAATATAAAGTAGTAAAAATTGAACCATTAGGAGTAGCACCCACCAAGGCAAAGAGAAGAGTGGTGC
AGAGAGAAAAAAGAGCAGTGGGAATAGGAGCTTTGTTCCTTGGGTTCTTGGGAGCAGCAGGAAGCACTAT
GGGCGCAGCCTCAATGACGCTGACGGTACAGGCCAGACAATTATTGTCTGGTATAGTGCAGCAGCAGAAC
AATTTGCTGAGGGCTATTGAGGCGCAACAGCATCTGTTGCAACTCACAGTCTGGGGCATCAAGCAGCTCC
AGGCAAGAATCCTGGCTGTGGAAAGATACCTAAAGGATCAACAGCTCCTGGGGATTTGGGGTTGCTCTGG
AAAACTCATTTGCACCACTGCTGTGCCTTGGAATGCTAGTTGGAGTAATAAATCTCTGGAACAGATTGGA
ATCACACGACCTGGATGGAGTGGGACAGAGAAATTAACAATTACACAAGCTTAATACACTCCTTAATTGA
AGAATCGCAAAACCAGCAAGAAAAGAATGAACAAGAATTATTGGAATTAGATAAATGGGCAAGTTTGTGG
AATTGGTTTAACATAACAAATTGGCTGTGGTATATAAAATTATTCATAATGATAGTAGGAGGCTTGGTAG
GTTTAAGAATAGTTTTTGCTGTACTTTCTATAGTGAATAGAGTTAGGCAGGGATATTCACCATTATCGTT
TCAGACCCACCTCCCAACCCCGAGGGGACCCGACAGGCCCGAAGGAATAGAAGAAGAAGGTGGAGAGAGA
GACAGAGACAGATCCATTCGATTAGTGAACGGATCTCGACGGTTAACTTTTAAAAGAAAAGGGGGGATTG
GGGGGTACAGTGCAGGGGAAAGAATAGTAGACATAATAGCAACAGACATACAAACTAAAGAATTACAAAA
ACAAATTACAAAAATTCAAAATTTTATCGATTAATTAAGGTACCTCTGGTCGTTACATAACTTACGGTAA
ATGGCCCGCCTGGCTGACCGCCCAACGACCCCGCCCATTGACGTCAATAATGACGTATGTTCCCATAGTA
ACGCCAATAGGGACTTTCCATTGACGTCAATGGGTGGAGTATTTACGGTAAACTGCCCACTTGGCAGTAC
ATCAAGTGTATCATATGCCAAGTACGCCCCCTATTGACGTCAATGACGGTAAATGGCCCGCCTGGCATTA
TGCCCAGTACATGACCTTATGGGACTTTCCTACTTGGCAGTACATCTACTCGAGGCCACGTTCTGCTTCA
CTCTCCCCATCTCCCCCCCCTCCCCACCCCCAATTTTGTATTTATTTATTTTTTAATTATTTTGTGCAGC
GATGGGGGCGGGGGGGGGGGGGGGGGGGGCGCGCGCCAGGCGGGGCGGGGCGGGGCGAGGGGCGGGGCGG
GGCGAGGCGGAGAGGTGCGGCGGCAGCCAATCAGAGCGGCGCGCTCCGAAAGTTTCCTTTTATGGCGAGG
CGGCGGCGGCGGCGGCCCTATAAAAAGCGAAGCGCGCGGCGGGCGGGAGCGGGATCAGCCACCGCGGTGG
CGGCCCTAGAGTCGATCGAGGAACTGAAAAACCAGAAAGTTAACTGGTAAGTTTAGTCTTTTTGTCTTTT
ATTTCAGGTCCCCGATCCGGTGGTGGTGCAAATCAAAGAACTGCTCCTCAGTGGATGTTGCCTTTACTTC
TAGGCCTGTACGGAAGTGTTACTTCTGCTCTAAAAGCTGCGGAATTGTACCCGCGGCCGATCCACCGGTC
GGGATCCACCATGGCTCCCAAGAAGAAGAGGAAGGTGATGAGTCAATTTGATATATTATGTAAAACACCA
CCTAAGGTCCTGGTTCGTCAGTTTGTGGAAAGGTTTGAAAGACCTTCAGGGGAAAAAATAGCATCATGTG
CTGCTGAACTAACCTATTTATGTTGGATGATTACTCATAACGGAACAGCAATCAAGAGAGCCACATTCAT
GAGCTATAATACTATCATAAGCAATTCGCTGAGTTTCGATATTGTCAACAAATCACTCCAGTTTAAATAC
AAGACGCAAAAAGCAACAATTCTGGAAGCCTCATTAAAGAAATTAATTCCTGCTTGGGAATTTACAATTA
TTCCTTACAATGGACAAAAACATCAATCTGATATCACTGATATTGTAAGTAGTTTGCAATTACAGTTCGA
ATCATCGGAAGAAGCAGATAAGGGAAATAGCCACAGTAAAAAAATGCTTAAAGCACTTCTAAGTGAGGGT
GAAAGCATCTGGGAGATCACTGAGAAAATACTAAATTCGTTTGAGTATACCTCGAGATTTACAAAAACAA
AAACTTTATACCAATTCCTCTTCCTAGCTACTTTCATCAATTGTGGAAGATTCAGCGATATTAAGAACGT
TGATCCGAAATCATTTAAATTAGTCCAAAATAAGTATCTGGGAGTAATAATCCAGTGTTTAGTGACAGAG
ACAAAGACAAGCGTTAGTAGGCACATATACTTCTTTAGCGCAAGGGGTAGGATCGATCCACTTGTATATT
TGGATGAATTTTTGAGGAATTCTGAACCAGTCCTAAAACGAGTAAATAGGACCGGCAATTCTTCAAGCAA
CAAACAGGAATACCAATTATTAAAAGATAACTTAGTCAGATCGTACAACAAGGCTTTGAAGAAAAATGCG
CCTTATCCAATCTTTGCTATAAAGAATGGCCCAAAATCTCACATTGGAAGACATTTGATGACCTCATTTC
TGTCAATGAAGGGCCTAACGGAGTTGACTAATGTTGTGGGAAATTGGAGCGATAAGCGTGCTTCTGCCGT
GGCCAGGACAACGTATACTCATCAGATAACAGCAATACCTGATCACTACTTCGCACTAGTTTCTCGGTAC
TATGCATATGATCCAATATCAAAGGAAATGATAGCATTGAAGGATGAGACTAATCCAATTGAGGAGTGGC
AGCATATAGAACAGCTAAAGGGTAGTGCTGAAGGAAGCATACGATACCCCGCATGGAATGGGATAATATC
ACAGGAGGTACTAGACTACCTTTCATCCTACATAAATAGACGCATAAAGCTTGGAAGCGGAGCTACTAAC
TTCAGCCTGCTGAAGCAGGCTGGAGACGTGGAGGAGAACCCTGGACCTCCCGGGCCAATGGTGAGCAAGG
GCGAGGAGGTCATCAAAGAGTTCATGCGCTTCAAGGTGCGCATGGAGGGCTCCATGAACGGCCACGAGTT
CGAGATCGAGGGCGAGGGCGAGGGCCGCCCCTACGAGGGCACCCAGACCGCCAAGCTGAAGGTGACCAAG
GGCGGCCCCCTGCCCTTCGCCTGGGACATCCTGTCCCCCCAGTTCATGTACGGCTCCAAGGCGTACGTGA
AGCACCCCGCCGACATCCCCGATTACAAGAAGCTGTCCTTCCCCGAGGGCTTCAAGTGGGAGCGCGTGAT
GAACTTCGAGGACGGCGGTCTGGTGACCGTGACCCAGGACTCCTCCCTGCAGGACGGCACGCTGATCTAC
AAGGTGAAGATGCGCGGCACCAACTTCCCCCCCGACGGCCCCGTAATGCAGAAGAAGACCATGGGCTGGG
AGGCCTCCACCGAGCGCCTGTACCCCCGCGACGGCGTGCTGAAGGGCGAGATCCACCAGGCCCTGAAGCT
GAAGGACGGCGGCCACTACCTGGTGGAGTTCAAGACCATCTACATGGCCAAGAAGCCCGTGCAACTGCCC
GGCTACTACTACGTGGACACCAAGCTGGACATCACCTCCCACAACGAGGACTACACCATCGTGGAACAGT
ACGAGCGCTCCGAGGGCCGCCACCACCTGTTCCTGGGGCATGGCACCGGCAGCACCGGCAGCGGCAGCTC
CGGCACCGCCTCCTCCGAGGACAACAACATGGCCGTCATCAAAGAGTTCATGCGCTTCAAGGTGCGCATG
GAGGGCTCCATGAACGGCCACGAGTTCGAGATCGAGGGCGAGGGCGAGGGCCGCCCCTACGAGGGCACCC
AGACCGCCAAGCTGAAGGTGACCAAGGGCGGCCCCCTGCCCTTCGCCTGGGACATCCTGTCCCCCCAGTT
CATGTACGGCTCCAAGGCGTACGTGAAGCACCCCGCCGACATCCCCGATTACAAGAAGCTGTCCTTCCCC
GAGGGCTTCAAGTGGGAGCGCGTGATGAACTTCGAGGACGGCGGTCTGGTGACCGTGACCCAGGACTCCT
CCCTGCAGGACGGCACGCTGATCTACAAGGTGAAGATGCGCGGCACCAACTTCCCCCCCGACGGCCCCGT
AATGCAGAAGAAGACCATGGGCTGGGAGGCCTCCACCGAGCGCCTGTACCCCCGCGACGGCGTGCTGAAG
GGCGAGATCCACCAGGCCCTGAAGCTGAAGGACGGCGGCCACTACCTGGTGGAGTTCAAGACCATCTACA
TGGCCAAGAAGCCCGTGCAACTGCCCGGCTACTACTACGTGGACACCAAGCTGGACATCACCTCCCACAA
CGAGGACTACACCATCGTGGAACAGTACGAGCGCTCCGAGGGCCGCCACCACCTGTTCCTGTACGGCATG
GACGAGCTGTACAAGTAATAAGAATTCGTCGACAATCAACCTCTGGATTACAAAATTTGTGAAAGATTGA
CTGGTATTCTTAACTATGTTGCTCCTTTTACGCTATGTGGATACGCTGCTTTAATGCCTTTGTATCATGC
TATTGCTTCCCGTATGGCTTTCATTTTCTCCTCCTTGTATAAATCCTGGTTGCTGTCTCTTTATGAGGAG
TTGTGGCCCGTTGTCAGGCAACGTGGCGTGGTGTGCACTGTGTTTGCTGACGCAACCCCCACTGGTTGGG
GCATTGCCACCACCTGTCAGCTCCTTTCCGGGACTTTCGCTTTCCCCCTCCCTATTGCCACGGCGGAACT
CATCGCCGCCTGCCTTGCCCGCTGCTGGACAGGGGCTCGGCTGTTGGGCACTGACAATTCCGTGGTGTTG
TCGGGGAAATCATCGTCCTTTCCTTGGCTGCTCGCCTGTGTTGCCACCTGGATTCTGCGCGGGACGTCCT
TCTGCTACGTCCCTTCGGCCCTCAATCCAGCGGACCTTCCTTCCCGCGGCCTGCTGCCGGCTCTGCGGCC
TCTTCCGCGTCTTCGCCTTCGCCCTCAGACGAGTCGGATCTCCCTTTGGGCCGCCTCCCCGCCTGGTACC
TTTAAGACCAATGACTTACAAGGCAGCTGTAGATCTTAGCCACTTTTTAAAAGAAAAGGGGGGACTGGAA
GGGCTAATTCACTCCCAACGAAAATAAGATCTGCTTTTTGCTTGTACTGGGTCTCTCTGGTTAGACCAGA
TCTGAGCCTGGGAGCTCTCTGGCTAACTAGGGAACCCACTGCTTAAGCCTCAATAAAGCTTGCCTTGAGT
GCTTCAAGTAGTGTGTGCCCGTCTGTTGTGTGACTCTGGTAACTAGAGATCCCTCAGACCCTTTTAGTCA
GTGTGGAAAATCTCTAGCAGTAGTAGTTCATGTCATCTTATTATTCAGTATTTATAACTTGCAAAGAAAT
GAATATCAGAGAGTGAGAGGAACTTGTTTATTGCAGCTTATAATGGTTACAAATAAAGCAATAGCATCAC
AAATTTCACAAATAAAGCATTTTTTTCACTGCATTCTAGTTGTGGTTTGTCCAAACTCATCAATGTATCT
TATCATGTCTGGCTCTAGCTATCCCGCCCCTAACTCCGCCCAGTTCCGCCCATTCTCCGCCCCATGGCTG
ACTAATTTTTTTTATTTATGCAGAGGCCGAGGCCGCCTCGGCCTCTGAGCTATTCCAGAAGTAGTGAGGA
GGCTTTTTTGGAGGCCTAGACTTTTGCAGAGACGGCCCAAATTCGTAATCATGGTCATAGCTGTTTCCTG
TGTGAAATTGTTATCCGCTCACAATTCCACACAACATACGAGCCGGAAGCATAAAGTGTAAAGCCTGGGG
TGCCTAATGAGTGAGCTAACTCACATTAATTGCGTTGCGCTCACTGCCCGCTTTCCAGTCGGGAAACCTG
TCGTGCCAGCTGCATTAATGAATCGGCCAACGCGCGGGGAGAGGCGGTTTGCGTATTGGGCGCTCTTCCG
CTTCCTCGCTCACTGACTCGCTGCGCTCGGTCGTTCGGCTGCGGCGAGCGGTATCAGCTCACTCAAAGGC
GGTAATACGGTTATCCACAGAATCAGGGGATAACGCAGGAAAGAACATGTGAGCAAAAGGCCAGCAAAAG
GCCAGGAACCGTAAAAAGGCCGCGTTGCTGGCGTTTTTCCATAGGCTCCGCCCCCCTGACGAGCATCACA
AAAATCGACGCTCAAGTCAGAGGTGGCGAAACCCGACAGGACTATAAAGATACCAGGCGTTTCCCCCTGG
AAGCTCCCTCGTGCGCTCTCCTGTTCCGACCCTGCCGCTTACCGGATACCTGTCCGCCTTTCTCCCTTCG
GGAAGCGTGGCGCTTTCTCATAGCTCACGCTGTAGGTATCTCAGTTCGGTGTAGGTCGTTCGCTCCAAGC
TGGGCTGTGTGCACGAACCCCCCGTTCAGCCCGACCGCTGCGCCTTATCCGGTAACTATCGTCTTGAGTC
CAACCCGGTAAGACACGACTTATCGCCACTGGCAGCAGCCACTGGTAACAGGATTAGCAGAGCGAGGTAT
GTAGGCGGTGCTACAGAGTTCTTGAAGTGGTGGCCTAACTACGGCTACACTAGAAGGACAGTATTTGGTA
TCTGCGCTCTGCTGAAGCCAGTTACCTTCGGAAAAAGAGTTGGTAGCTCTTGATCCGGCAAACAAACCAC
CGCTGGTAGCGGTGGTTTTTTTGTTTGCAAGCAGCAGATTACGCGCAGAAAAAAAGGATCTCAAGAAGAT
CCTTTGATCTTTTCTACGGGGTCTGACGCTCAGTGGAACGAAAACTCACGTTAAGGGATTTTGGTCATGA
GATTATCAAAAAGGATCTTCACCTAGATCCTTTTAAATTAAAAATGAAGTTTTAAATCAATCTAAAGTAT
ATATGAGTAAACTTGGTCTGACAGTTACCAATGCTTAATCAGTGAGGCACCTATCTCAGCGATCTGTCTA
TTTCGTTCATCCATAGTTGCCTGACTCCCCGTCGTGTAGATAACTACGATACGGGAGGGCTTACCATCTG
GCCCCAGTGCTGCAATGATACCGCGAGACCCACGCTCACCGGCTCCAGATTTATCAGCAATAAACCAGCC
AGCCGGAAGGGCCGAGCGCAGAAGTGGTCCTGCAACTTTATCCGCCTCCATCCAGTCTATTAATTGTTGC
CGGGAAGCTAGAGTAAGTAGTTCGCCAGTTAATAGTTTGCGCAACGTTGTTGCCATTGCTACAGGCATCG
TGGTGTCACGCTCGTCGTTTGGTATGGCTTCATTCAGCTCCGGTTCCCAACGATCAAGGCGAGTTACATG
ATCCCCCATGTTGTGCAAAAAAGCGGTTAGCTCCTTCGGTCCTCCGATCGTTGTCAGAAGTAAGTTGGCC
GCAGTGTTATCACTCATGGTTATGGCAGCACTGCATAATTCTCTTACTGTCATGCCATCCGTAAGATGCT
TTTCTGTGACTGGTGAGTACTCAACCAAGTCATTCTGAGAATAGTGTATGCGGCGACCGAGTTGCTCTTG
CCCGGCGTCAATACGGGATAATACCGCGCCACATAGCAGAACTTTAAAAGTGCTCATCATTGGAAAACGT
TCTTCGGGGCGAAAACTCTCAAGGATCTTACCGCTGTTGAGATCCAGTTCGATGTAACCCACTCGTGCAC
CCAACTGATCTTCAGCATCTTTTACTTTCACCAGCGTTTCTGGGTGAGCAAAAACAGGAAGGCAAAATGC
CGCAAAAAAGGGAATAAGGGCGACACGGAAATGTTGAATACTCATACTCTTCCTTTTTCAATATTATTGA
AGCATTTATCAGGGTTATTGTCTCATGAGCGGATACATATTTGAATGTATTTAGAAAAATAAACAAATAG
GGGTTCCGCGCACATTTCCCCGAAAAGTGCCACCTGACGTCTAAGAAACCATTATTATCATGACATTAAC
CTATAAAAATAGGCGTATCACGAGGCCCTTTCGTCTCGCGCGTTTCGGTGATGACGGTGAAAACCTCTGA
CACATGCAGCTCCCGGAGACGGTCACAGCTTGTCTGTAAGCGGATGCCGGGAGCAGACAAGCCCGTCAGG
GCGCGTCAGCGGGTGTTGGCGGGTGTCGGGGCTGGCTTAACTATGCGGCATCAGAGCAGATTGTACTGAG
AGTGCACCATATGCGGTGTGAAATACCGCACAGATGCGTAAGGAGAAAATACCGCATCAGGCGCCATTCG
CCATTCAGGCTGCGCAACTGTTGGGAAGGGCGATCGGTGCGGGCCTCTTCGCTATTACGCCAGCTGGCGA
AAGGGGGATGTGCTGCAAGGCGATTAAGTTGGGTAACGCCAGGGTTTTCCCAGTCACGACGTTGTAAAAC
GACGGCCAGTGCCAAGCTG
Features (pLannotate 1.2.2; 28 found; start..end, strand, type, name):
      6..227     +  promoter       RSV promoter: Rous sarcoma virus enhancer/promoter
    234..414     +  LTR            5' LTR (truncated): truncated 5' long terminal repeat (LTR) from HIV-1
    458..583     +  misc_feature   HIV-1 Ψ: packaging signal of human immunodeficiency virus type 1
    567..905     +  CDS            HIV-1 gag (fragment): gag protein from human immunodeficiency virus 1; gag
   1025..1361    +  ncRNA          RRE: Accession: RF00036 - HIV Rev response element
   1397..1786    +  CDS            env (fragment): ENV_HV1H2 - Experimental evidence at protein level: Swiss-Prot protein existence level 1. [Transmembrane protein gp41]: Acts as a class I viral fusion protein. Under the current model, the protein has at least 3 conformational states: pre-fusion native state, pre-hairpin intermediate state, and post-fusion hairpin state. During fusion of viral and target intracellular membranes, the coiled coil regions (heptad repeats) assume a trimer-of-hairpins structure, positioning the fusion peptide in close proximity to the C-terminal region of the ectodomain. The formation of this structure appears to d
   1798..1915    +  misc_feature   cPPT/CTS: central polypurine tract and central termination sequence of HIV-1
   1941..2219    +  enhancer       CMV enhancer (fragment): human cytomegalovirus immediate early enhancer
   2226..2495    +  promoter       chicken β-actin promoter: No description available
   2509..2525    +  misc_feature   MCS (fragment): pBluescript multiple cloning site
   2567..2663    +  intron         SV40 intron: modified SV40 intron with splice donor and acceptor sites
   2741..4036    +  CDS            FLPe: nuclear-targeted site-specific recombinase FLPe is a fusion between the SV40 nuclear localization signal and a thermostable version of the Saccharomyces cerevisiae site-specific recombinase FLP. Recombination occurs at FRT sequences.
   4118..5545    +  CDS            tdTomato: tdTomato is a basic (constitutively fluorescent) orange fluorescent protein published in 2004, derived from Discosoma sp.. It is reported to be a somewhat slowly-maturing tandem dimer with low acid sensitivity.
   5564..6152    +  misc_feature   WPRE: woodchuck hepatitis virus posttranscriptional regulatory element
   6147..6254    +  CDS            nef (fragment): NEF_SIVS4 - Experimental evidence at protein level: Swiss-Prot protein existence level 1. Interferes with TCR signaling from the cell membrane. Interacts with CD247/TCRZ (TCR zeta chain) and exert potent down- regulation of cell surface TCR/CD3 complexes. From Simian immunodeficiency virus (isolate F236/smH4) (SIV-sm) (Simian immunodeficiency virus sooty mangabey monkey).
   6279..6459    +  LTR            5' LTR (truncated): truncated 5' long terminal repeat (LTR) from HIV-1
   6531..6652    +  polyA_signal   SV40 poly(A) signal: SV40 polyadenylation signal
   6671..6806    +  rep_origin     SV40 ori: SV40 origin of replication
   6868..6884    -  protein_bind   lac operator: The lac repressor binds to the lac operator to inhibit transcription in E. coli. This inhibition can be relieved by adding lactose or isopropyl-β-D-thiogalactopyranoside (IPTG). lac repressor encoded by lacI
   6892..6922    -  promoter       lac promoter: promoter for the E. coli lac operon
   6937..6958    -  protein_bind   CAP binding site: CAP binding activates transcription in the presence of cAMP. E. coli catabolite activator protein
   6971..7063    -  CDS            lacI (fragment): lac repressor; lacI; The lac repressor binds to the lac operator to inhibit transcription in E. coli. This inhibition can be relieved by adding lactose or isopropyl-β-D-thiogalactopyranoside (IPTG).
   7246..7834    -  rep_origin     ori: high-copy-number ColE1/pMB1/pBR322/pUC origin of replication
   8005..8865    -  CDS            AmpR: β-lactamase; bla; confers resistance to ampicillin, carbenicillin, and related antibiotics
   8866..8970    -  promoter       AmpR promoter: bla
   9065..9100    +  CDS            rop (fragment): Rop protein, which maintains plasmids at low copy number; rop
   9202..9301    +  misc_feature   bom (fragment): basis of mobility region from pBR322
   9307..9461    -  CDS            lacZα (fragment): LacZα fragment of β-galactosidase; lacZ fragment
