[The description below was written by a language model from this plasmid's Addgene catalogue record and pLannotate feature annotations shown in this document.]
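Description:
pCDH-CB-FLPe-P2A-tdTomato is an HIV-1-based lentiviral transfer plasmid for mammalian expression, built on the pCDH-CMV-MCS backbone, in which a ClaI/SalI fragment was replaced with a CB promoter plus multiple cloning site. It is propagated in E. coli through a high-copy ColE1/pUC-type origin and selected with ampicillin via the β-lactamase gene. The viral portion has the layout of a third-generation vector. An RSV promoter fused to a truncated 5' LTR drives genomic RNA production in packaging cells, followed by the Ψ packaging signal with adjoining gag sequence, the Rev response element and the cPPT/CTS. A truncated downstream LTR closes the genome, followed by an SV40 poly(A) signal and an SV40 origin outside the viral unit.

The internal expression cassette uses the CB promoter, annotated as a CMV enhancer fragment joined to the chicken β-actin promoter, followed by a modified SV40 intron. It drives a synthetic 2.8 kb insert cloned between BamHI and EcoRI. The insert encodes FLPe, a nuclear-targeted, thermostable FLP recombinase acting at FRT sites, linked by a P2A peptide to the tandem-dimer fluorescent protein tdTomato. The P2A element is named in the record and would fall in the unannotated gap between the two coding sequences. It lets one transcript yield separate recombinase and reporter proteins, so red fluorescence marks cells expressing FLPe. A WPRE downstream enhances transcript expression. tdTomato carries a T230I substitution that the depositor reports does not affect function. The sequence record is a partially sequenced reconstruction. The construct is meant to deliver FLPe with a fluorescent marker by transfection or lentiviral transduction, for example to recombine FRT-flanked alleles or reporters.
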