Addgene plasmid #72259: pCDH-CB-FLPe-P2A-tdTomato
Purpose: Express FLPe and tdTomato under CB promoter
Depositing lab: Kazuhiro Oka. Depositing organization: Baylor College of Medicine.
Backbone
  Vector backbone: pCDH-CMV-MCS
  Backbone manufacturer: Systembio
  Backbone size w/o insert (bp): 6677
  Modifications to backbone: ClaI/SalI fragment was replaced with CB promoter + MCS
  Vector type: Mammalian Expression, Lentiviral
Growth in bacteria
  Bacterial resistance: Ampicillin, 100 μg/mL
  Growth temperature: 37°C
  Growth strain: NEB Stable
  Copy number: High Copy
Gene/Insert
  Gene/Insert name: FLPe-P2A-tdTomato
  Species: Synthetic
  Insert size (bp): 2820
  Mutation: T230I in tdTomato (please see depositor's comment below)
  Promoter: CB promoter
  Cloning method: Restriction Enzyme; 5′ cloning site BamHI (not destroyed); 3′ cloning site EcoRI (not destroyed)
  Sequencing primers: 5′ CGGTGGTGGTGCAAATCAAA; 3′ CAACACCACGGAATTGTCAG
Terms and licenses: Academic/Nonprofit Terms; Industry Terms: Not Available to Industry
Depositor comments: The depositor noted that the TdTomato T230I mutation found in Addgene's quality control sequence does NOT affect plasmid function.
How to cite: pCDH-CB-FLPe-P2A-tdTomato was a gift from Kazuhiro Oka (Addgene plasmid # 72259 ; http://n2t.net/addgene:72259 ; RRID:Addgene_72259)
