>Addgene plasmid #72259 | pCDH-CB-FLPe-P2A-tdTomato | addgene partial sequence | sequence record 134997 | WPRE-R 5'-CATAGCGTAAAAGGAGCAACA-3'
ATCCAGAGGTTGATTGTCGACGAATTCTTATTACTTGTACAGCTCGTCCATGCCGTACAGGAACAGGTGG
TGGCGGCCCTCGGAGCGCTCGTACTGTTCCACGATGGTGTAGTCCTCGTTGTGGGAGGTGATGTCCAGCT
TGGTGTCCACGTAGTAGTAGCCGGGCAGTTGCACGGGCTTCTTGGCCATGTAGATGGTCTTGAACTCCAC
CAGGTAGTGGCCGCCGTCCTTCAGCTTCAGGGCCTGGTGGATCTCGCCCTTCAGCACGCCGTCGCGGGGG
TACAGGCGCTCGGTGGAGGCCTCCCAGCCCATGGTCTTCTTCTGCATTACGGGGCCGTCGGGGGGGAAGT
TGGTGCCGCGCATCTTCACCTTGTAGATCAGCGTGCCGTCCTGCAGGGAGGAGTCCTGGGTCACGGTCAC
CAGACCGCCGTCCTCGAAGTTCATCACGCGCTCCCACTTGAAGCCCTCGGGGAAGGACAGCTTCTTGTAA
TCGGGGATGTCGGCGGGGTGCTTCACGTACGCCTTGGAGCCGTACATGAACTGGGGGGACAGGATGTCCC
AGGCGAAGGGCAGGGGGCCGCCCTTGGTCACCTTCAGCTTGGCGGTCTGGGTGCCCTCGTAGGGGCGGCC
CTCGCCCTCGCCCTCGATCTCGAACTCGTGGCCGTTCATGGAGCCCTCCATGCGCACCTTGAAGCGCATG
AACTCTTTGATGACGGCCATGTTGTTGTCCTCGGAGGAGGCGGTGCCGGAGCTGCCGCTGCCGGTGCTGC
CGATGCCATGCCCCAGGAACAGGTGGTGGCGGCCCTCGGA
