>Addgene plasmid #72259 | pCDH-CB-FLPe-P2A-tdTomato | addgene partial sequence | sequence record 134998 | mCherryseq-R 5'-cctcctcgcccttgctcaccat-3'
TTCAGCAGGCTGAAGTTAGTAGCTCCGCTTCCAAGCTTTATGCGTCTATTTATGTAGGATGAAAGGTAGT
CTAGTACCTCCTGTGATATTATCCCATTCCATGCGGGGTATCGTATGCTTCCTTCAGCACTACCCTTTAG
CTGTTCTATATGCTGCCACTCCTCAATTGGATTAGTCTCATCCTTCAATGCTATCATTTCCTTTGATATT
GGATCATATGCATAGTACCGAGAAACTAGTGCGAAGTAGTGATCAGGTATTGCTGTTATCTGATGAGTAT
ACGTTGTCCTGGCCACGGCAGAAGCACGCTTATCGCTCCAATTTCCCACAACATTAGTCAACTCCGTTAG
GCCCTTCATTGACAGAAATGAGGTCATCAAATGTCTTCCAATGTGAGATTTTGGGCCATTCTTTATAGCA
AAGATTGGATAAGGCGCATTTTTCTTCAAAGCCTTGTTGTACGATCTGACTAAGTTATCTTTTAATAATT
GGTATTCCTGTTTGTTGCTTGAAGAATTGCCGGTCCTATTTACTCGTTTTAGGACTGGTTCAGAATTCCT
CAAAAATTCATCCAAATATACAAGTGGATCGATCCTACCCCTTGCGCTAAAGAAGTATATGTGCCTACTA
ACGCTTGTCTTTGTCTCTGTCACTAAACACTGGATTATTACTCCCAGATACTTATTTTGGACTAATTTAA
ATGATTTCGGATCAACGTTCTTAATATCGCTGA
